Addgene plasmid #32366: pGL3Basic-Mdm2-T2
Depositing lab: Hong Wu. Depositing organization: University of California, Los Angeles (UCLA). Publication: PTEN regulates Mdm2 expression through the P1 promoter. Chang CJ, Freeman DJ, Wu H. J Biol Chem. 2004 Jul 9;279(28):29841-8. Epub 2004 Apr 16. 10.1074/jbc.M401488200 PubMed 15090541.
Backbone
  Vector backbone: pGL3Basic
  Backbone manufacturer: Promega
  Backbone size w/o insert (bp): 4818
  Vector type: Mammalian Expression
Growth in bacteria
  Bacterial resistance: Ampicillin, 100 μg/mL
  Growth temperature: 37°C
  Growth strain: DH5alpha
  Copy number: Unknown
Gene/Insert
  Gene/Insert name: Mdm2 promoter
  Species: M. musculus (mouse)
  Insert size (bp): 530
  Entrez Gene: Mdm2 (a.k.a. 1700007J15Rik, Mdm-2)
  Cloning method: TOPO Cloning
  Sequencing primers: 5′ CTAGCAAAATAGGCTGTCCC
Terms and licenses: Academic/Nonprofit Terms; Industry Terms: Not Available to Industry
How to cite: pGL3Basic-Mdm2-T2 was a gift from Hong Wu (Addgene plasmid # 32366 ; http://n2t.net/addgene:32366 ; RRID:Addgene_32366)
