[The description below was written by a language model from this plasmid's Addgene catalogue record.]
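Description:
pGL3Basic-Mdm2-T2 is a luciferase reporter plasmid built on the Promega pGL3-Basic backbone (4818 bp without insert) and catalogued as a mammalian expression vector. pGL3-Basic carries a firefly luciferase coding sequence with no eukaryotic promoter or enhancer of its own, so luciferase output in transfected cells depends on whatever regulatory DNA is placed upstream of the reporter. The plasmid is propagated in E. coli under ampicillin selection. Its copy number is listed as unknown, and no feature table is provided, so the positions of individual backbone elements cannot be confirmed from the record.

The insert is a 530 bp fragment of the mouse (M. musculus) Mdm2 promoter, with TOPO cloning recorded as the cloning method. Mdm2 encodes the E3 ubiquitin ligase that negatively regulates p53, and the gene is known to be transcribed from two promoters, an upstream P1 and an intronic, p53-responsive P2. The "T2" in the name suggests this is one of a series of promoter fragments or truncations. However, the record does not define the fragment's boundaries, say which promoter region it spans, or state its orientation relative to luciferase.

The associated publication concerns PTEN regulation of Mdm2 expression through the P1 promoter. This fits use of the construct in transient transfection reporter assays that measure the transcriptional activity of this Mdm2 promoter segment and help map the sequences responsive to PTEN status or related signalling, typically alongside other fragments and a normalisation control.
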