>Addgene plasmid #32366 | pGL3Basic-Mdm2-T2 | addgene partial sequence | sequence record 37691 | RVprimer3 5'-CTAGCAAAATAGGCTGTCCC-3'
CCGTAGCTCTTACGCGTTGCTAGCGNTACCCGNCTCCGTTGGGCGGCGGCAGAGTCCCGATCATTCCCTC
TTTTCCGCGCCCTCCGGGGCCTACTCGTAACCCGGGCCGGCTCGTGGGGTCGCGGGGCACGAGGCTGGGC
GACCGTTTGCCCGCGCTGGGCCCTGATGTCATTCTGCGGCCGGGGGTGTGCGTGTGGGTGGGAGTGGGGG
GTGGGGTGGGAGATGGCGCGGTTAGCACGGCGCATGCGCGGGAGGGGACGGAGGGAGGGGGAGGAGGGAA
GAGCGGGGGTCTCCCAGCAGGCCCCGCGCGCGGGGGGCCCGCTCCGGGGTCGCGCTGGGCTCGTTGCTGG
GGTCCAGGAGGTGACAGGTGCCTGGTCCCGGACTCGCCGGGATGCGGCTTCCGGGACGGGTGGGACTGGG
CTGGGCCGAGTTGACTCAGCTCTTCCTGTGGGGCTGGTCAAGTTGGGACACGTCCGGCGTCGGCTGTCGG
AGGAGCTAAGTCCTGACATGTCTCCAGCTGGGGTTATTTAAACGCTGCCCCGTTTCCGCAGCCGTCTGCT
GGGCGAAGCTTGGCATTCCGGTACTGTTGGTAAAGCCACCATGGAAGACGCCAAAAACATAAAGAAAGGC
CCGGCGCCATTCTATCCGCTGGAAGATGGAACCGCTGGAGAGCAACTGCATAAGGCTATGAAGAGATACG
CCCTGGTTCCTGGAACAATTGCTTTTACAGATGCACATATCGAGGTGGACATCACTTACGCTGAGTACTT
CGAA
